>Addgene plasmid #185685 | pPW3763 : CMVd3-HsIRE1dLKR-HaloTag | addgene full sequence | sequence record 366419 | Addgene NGS Result
TAACCGTATTACCGCCATGCATTAGTTATTAATAGTAATCAATTACGGGGTCATTAGTTCATAGCCCATA
TATGGAGTTCCGATGGGCGGTAGGCGTGTACGGTGGGAGGTCTATATAAGCAGAGCTGGTTTAGTGAACC
GTCAGATCCGCTAGCGCTACCGGTCGCCACCATGCCGGCCCGGCGGCTGCTGCTGCTGCTGACGCTGCTG
CTGCCCGGCCTCGGGATTTTTGGAAGTACCAGCACAGTGACGCTTCCTGAAACCTTGTTGTTTGTGTCAA
CGCTGGATGGAAGTTTGCATGCTGTCAGCAAGAGGACAGGCTCAATCAAATGGACTTTAAAAGAAGATCC
AGTCCTGCAGGTCCCAACACATGTGGAAGAGCCTGCCTTTCTCCCAGATCCTAATGATGGCAGCCTGTAT
ACGCTTGGAAGCAAGAATAATGAAGGCCTGACGAAACTTCCTTTTACCATCCCAGAATTGGTGCAGGCAT
CCCCATGCCGAAGTTCAGATGGAATCCTCTACATGGGTAAAAAGCAGGACATCTGGTATGTTATTGACCT
CCTGACCGGAGAGAAGCAGCAGACTTTGTCATCGGCCTTTGCAGATAGTCTCTGCCCATCAACCTCTCTT
CTGTATCTTGGGCGAACAGAATACACCATCACCATGTACGACACCAAAACCCGAGAGCTCCGGTGGAATG
CCACCTACTTTGACTATGCGGCCTCACTGCCTGAGGACGACGTGGACTACAAGATGTCCCACTTTGTGTC
CAATGGTGATGGGCTGGTGGTGACTGTGGACAGTGAATCTGGGGACGTCCTGTGGATCCAAAACTACGCC
TCCCCTGTGGTGGCCTTTTATGTCTGGCAGCGGGAGGGTCTGAGGAAGGTGATGCACATCAATGTCGCTG
TGGAGACCCTGCGCTATCTGACCTTCATGTCTGGGGAGGTGGGGCGCATCACAAAGTGGAAGTACCCGTT
CCCCAAGGAGACAGAGGCCAAGAGCAAGCTGACGCCCACTCTGTATGTTGGGAAATACTCTACCAGCCTC
TATGCCTCTCCCTCAATGGTACACGAGGGGGTTGCTGTCGTGCCCCGCGGCAGCACACTTCCTTTGCTGG
AAGGGCCCCAGACTGATGGCGTCACCATCGGGGACAAGGGGGAGTGTGTGATCACGCCCAGCACGGACGT
CAAGTTTGATCCCGGACTCAAAAGCAAGAACAAGCTCAACTACTTGAGGAATTACTGGCTTCTGATAGGA
CACCATGAAACCCCACTGTCTGCGTCTACCAAGATGCTGGAGAGATTTCCCAACAATCTACCCAAACATC
GGGAAAATGTGATTCCTGCTGATTCAGAGAAAAAGAGCTTTGAGGAAGTTATCAACCTGGTTGACCAGAC
TTCAGAAAACGCACCTACCACCGTGTCTCGGGATGTGGAGGAGAAGCCCGCCCATGCCCCTGCCCGGCCC
GAGGCCCCCGTGGACTCCATGCTTAAGGACATGGCTACCATCATCCTGAGCACCTTCCTGCTGATTGGCT
GGGTGGCCTTCATCATCACCTATCCCCTGAGCATGCATGGTGGAGGCGGTAGCGGAGGAGGTGGCTCTGT
CGACATGGCAGAAATCGGTACTGGCTTTCCATTCGACCCCCATTATGTGGAAGTCCTGGGCGAGCGCATG
CACTACGTCGATGTTGGTCCGCGCGATGGCACCCCTGTGCTGTTCCTGCACGGTAACCCGACCTCCTCCT
ACGTGTGGCGCAACATCATCCCGCATGTTGCACCGACCCATCGCTGCATTGCTCCAGACCTGATCGGTAT
GGGCAAATCCGACAAACCAGACCTGGGTTATTTCTTCGACGACCACGTCCGCTTCATGGATGCCTTCATC
GAAGCCCTGGGTCTGGAAGAGGTCGTCCTGGTCATTCACGACTGGGGCTCCGCTCTGGGTTTCCACTGGG
CCAAGCGCAATCCAGAGCGCGTCAAAGGTATTGCATTTATGGAGTTCATCCGCCCTATCCCGACCTGGGA
CGAATGGCCAGAATTTGCCCGCGAGACCTTCCAGGCCTTCCGCACCACCGACGTCGGCCGCAAGCTGATC
ATCGATCAGAACGTTTTTATCGAGGGTACGCTGCCGATGGGTGTCGTCCGCCCGCTGACTGAAGTCGAGA
TGGACCATTACCGCGAGCCGTTCCTGAATCCTGTTGACCGCGAGCCACTGTGGCGCTTCCCAAACGAGCT
GCCAATCGCCGGTGAGCCAGCGAACATCGTCGCGCTGGTCGAAGAATACATGGACTGGCTGCACCAGTCC
CCTGTCCCGAAGCTGCTGTTCTGGGGCACCCCAGGCGTTCTGATCCCACCGGCCGAAGCCGCTCGCCTGG
CCAAAAGCCTGCCTAACTGCAAGGCTGTGGACATCGGCCCGGGTCTGAATCTGCTGCAAGAAGACAACCC
GGACCTGATCGGCAGCGAGATCGCGCGCTGGCTGTCGACGCTCGAGATTTCCGGCTAAGATCCACCGGAT
CTAGATAACTGATCATAATCAGCCATACCACATTTGTAGAGGTTTTACTTGCTTTAAAAAACCTCCCACA
CCTCCCCCTGAACCTGAAACATAAAATGAATGCAATTGTTGTTGTTAACTTGTTTATTGCAGCTTATAAT
GGTTACAAATAAAGCAATAGCATCACAAATTTCACAAATAAAGCATTTTTTTCACTGCATTCTAGTTGTG
GTTTGTCCAAACTCATCAATGTATCTTAACGCGTAAATTGTAAGCGTTAATATTTTGTTAAAATTCGCGT
TAAATTTTTGTTAAATCAGCTCATTTTTTAACCAATAGGCCGAAATCGGCAAAATCCCTTATAAATCAAA
AGAATAGACCGAGATAGGGT
[37 nt withheld, positions 2891-2927]
AAAGAACGTGGACTCCAACGTCAAAGG
[49 nt withheld, positions 2955-3003]
T
[91 nt withheld, positions 3005-3095]
G
[124 nt withheld, positions 3097-3220]
CAGGTGGCACTTTTCGGGGAAATGTGCGCGGAACCCCTATTTGTTTATTTTTCTAAATACATTCAAATAT
GTATCCGCTCATGAGACAATAACCCTGATAAATGCTTCAATAATATTGAAAAAGGAAGAGTCCTGAGGCG
GAAAGAACCAGCTGTGGAATGTGTGTCAGTTAGGGTGTGGAAAGTCCCCAGGCTCCCCAGCAGGCAGAAG
TATGCAAAGCATGCATCTCAATTAGTCAGCAACCATAGTCCCGCCCCTAACTCCGCCCATCCCGCCCCTA
ACTCCGCCCAGTTCCGCCCATTCTCCGCCCCATGGCTGACTAATTTTTTTTATTTATGCAGAGGCCGAGG
CCGCCTCGGCCTCTGAGCTATTCCAGAAGTAGTGAGGAGGCTTTTTTGGAGGCCTAGGCTTTTGCAAAGA
TCGATCAAGAGACAGGATGAGGATCGTTTCGCATGATTGAACAAGATGGATTGCACGCAGGTTCTCCGGC
CGCTTGGGTGGAGAGGCTATTCGGCTATGACTGGGCACAACAGACAATCGGCTGCTCTGATGCCGCCGTG
TTCCGGCTGTCAGCGCAGGGGCGCCCGGTTCTTTTTGTCAAGACCGACCTGTCCGGTGCCCTGAATGAAC
TGCAAGACGAGGCAGCGCGGCTATCGTGGCTGGCCACGACGGGCGTTCCTTGCGCAGCTGTGCTCGACGT
TGTCACTGAAGCGGGAAGGGACTGGCTGCTATTGGGCGAAGTGCCGGGGCAGGATCTCCTGTCATCTCAC
CTTGCTCCTGCCGAGAAAGTATCCATCATGGCTGATGCAATGCGGCGGCTGCATACGCTTGATCCGGCTA
CCTGCCCATTCGACCACCAAGCGAAACATCGCATCGAGCGAGCACGTACTCGGATGGAAGCCGGTCTTGT
CGATCAGGATGATCTGGACGAAGAGCATCAGGGGCTCGCGCCAGCCGAACTGTTCGCCAGGCTCAAGGCG
AGCATGCCCGACGGCGAGGATCTCGTCGTGACCCATGGCGATGCCTGCTTGCCGAATATCATGGTGGAAA
ATGGCCGCTTTTCTGGATTCATCGACTGTGGCCGGCTGGGTGTGGCGGACCGCTATCAGGACATAGCGTT
GGCTACCCGTGATATTGCTGAAGAGCTTGGCGGCGAATGGGCTGACCGCTTCCTCGTGCTTTACGGTATC
GCCGCTCCCGATTCGCAGCGCATCGCCTTCTATCGCCTTCTTGACGAGTTCTTCTGAGCGGGACTCTGGG
GTTCGAAATGACCGACCAAGCGACGCCCAACCTGCCATCACGAGATTTCGATTCCACCGCCGCCTTCTAT
GAAAGGTTGGGCTTCGGAATCGTTTTCCGGGACGCCGGCTGGATGATCCTCCAGCGCGGGGATCTCATGC
TGGAGTTCTTCGCCCACCCTAGGGGGAGGCTAACTGAAACACGGAAGGAGACAATACCGGAAGGAACCCG
CGCTATGACGGCAATAAAAAGACAGAATAAAACGCACGGTGTTGGGTCGTTTGTTCATAAACGCGGGGTT
CGGTCCCAGGGCTGGCACTCTGTCGATACCCCACCGAGACCCCATTGGGGCCAATACGCCCGCGTTTCTT
CCTTTTCCCCACCCCACCCCCCAAGTTCGGGTGAAGGCCCAGGGCTCGCAGCCAACGTCGGGGCGGCAGG
CCCTGCCATAGCCTCAGGTTACTCATATATACTTTAGATTGATTTAAAACTTCATTTTTAATTTAAAAGG
ATCTAGGTGAAGATCCTTTTTGATAATCTCATGACCAAAATCCCTTAACGTGAGTTTTCGTTCCACTGAG
CGTCAGACCCCGTAGAAAAGATCAAAGGATCTTCTTGAGATCCTTTTTTTCTGCGCGTAATCTGCTGCTT
GCAAACAAAAAAACCACCGCTACCAGCGGTGGTTTGTTTGCCGGATCAAGAGCTACCAACTCTTTTTCCG
AAGGTAACTGGCTTCAGCAGAGCGCAGATACCAAATACTGTTCTTCTAGTGTAGCCGTAGTTAGGCCACC
ACTTCAAGAACTCTGTAGCACCGCCTACATACCTCGCTCTGCTAATCCTGTTACCAGTGGCTGCTGCCAG
TGGCGATAAGTCGTGTCTTACCGGGTTGGACTCAAGACGATAGTTACCGGATAAGGCGCAGCGGTCGGGC
TGAACGGGGGGTTCGTGCACACAGCCCAGCTTGGAGCGAACGACCTACACCGAACTGAGATACCTACAGC
GTGAGCTATGAGAAAGCGCCACGCTTCCCGAAGGGAGAAAGGCGGACAGGTATCCGGTAAGCGGCAGGGT
CGGAACAGGAGAGCGCACGAGGGAGCTTCCAGGGGGAAACGCCTGGTATCTTTATAGTCCTGTCGGGTTT
CGCCACCTCTGACTTGAGCGTCGATTTTTGTGATGCTCGTCAGGGGGGCGGAGCCTATGGAAAAACGCCA
GCAACGCGGCCTTTTTACGGTTCCTGGCCTTTTGCTGGCCTTTTGCTCACATGTTCTTTCCTGCGTTATC
CCCTGATTCTGTGGA
Features (pLannotate 1.2.2; 14 found; start..end, strand, type, name):
     23..82      +  enhancer       CMV enhancer (fragment): human cytomegalovirus immediate early enhancer
     83..127     +  promoter       CMVd3 promoter: truncated human cytomegalovirus (CMV) immediate early promoter that yields strongly reduced expression relative to the full-length promoter
    172..1578    +  CDS            ERN1 (fragment): ERN1_HUMAN - Also known as IRE1 From Homo sapiens (Human).
   1615..2505    +  CDS            HaloTag®: modified bacterial dehalogenase that forms covalent bonds with chloroalkane derivatives
   2530..2614    +  CDS            large T antigen (fragment): large T antigen from SV40 (simian virus 40)
   2637..2758    +  polyA_signal   SV40 poly(A) signal: SV40 polyadenylation signal
   2792..3220    -  rep_origin     f1 ori (sequence partly withheld): f1 bacteriophage origin of replication; arrow indicates direction of (+) strand synthesis
   3247..3351    +  promoter       AmpR promoter: bla
   3420..3630    +  promoter       SV40 promoter: SV40 early promoter
   3673..4467    +  CDS            NeoR/KanR: aminoglycoside phosphotransferase from Tn5; aph(3')-II (or nptII); confers resistance to neomycin, kanamycin, and G418 (Geneticin®)
   4488..4640    +  CDS            ble (fragment): BLE_KLEPN - Experimental evidence at protein level: Swiss-Prot protein existence level 1. Binding protein with a strong affinity to the bleomycin family of antibiotics. Binds to CL990; an antimitotic-antibiotic compound. From Klebsiella pneumoniae.
   4699..4746    +  polyA_signal   HSV TK poly(A) signal: herpes simplex virus thymidine kinase polyadenylation signal (Cole and Stacy, 1985)
   4837..4853    -  polyA_signal   bGH poly(A) signal (fragment): bovine growth hormone polyadenylation signal
   5075..5663    +  rep_origin     ori: high-copy-number ColE1/pMB1/pBR322/pUC origin of replication
