[The description below was written by a language model from this plasmid's Addgene catalogue record and pLannotate feature annotations shown in this document.]
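Description:
pPW3763 : CMVd3-HsIRE1dLKR-HaloTag is a 5.8 kb mammalian expression plasmid built on the pCMVd3 backbone and designed for low-level transient expression of a truncated human IRE1alpha (ERN1) fused to HaloTag. It is propagated in E. coli through a high-copy ColE1/pUC-type origin and selected with kanamycin. The resistance gene is the Tn5 NeoR/KanR aminoglycoside phosphotransferase, placed behind both a bacterial bla (AmpR) promoter and the SV40 early promoter and followed by an HSV TK polyadenylation signal, so the same cassette could in principle also confer G418 resistance in mammalian cells. An f1 origin is also present. Short annotated fragments of ble, SV40 large T antigen and the bGH poly(A) signal appear to be backbone remnants rather than functional elements.

The expression cassette is driven by the CMVd3 promoter, a heavily truncated cytomegalovirus immediate early promoter retaining only a small piece of the enhancer, which yields strongly reduced expression compared with full-length CMV. Downstream lies an ERN1 fragment in which the cytosolic linker, kinase and RNase domains have been deleted, joined at its C-terminus to HaloTag, with an SV40 poly(A) signal terminating the transcript. HaloTag is a modified bacterial dehalogenase that bonds covalently to chloroalkane ligands, allowing the protein to be labelled with fluorescent dyes. Weak promoter activity keeps the tagged protein at low abundance. The associated publication concerns the assembly of IRE1alpha dimers into small oligomers during endoplasmic reticulum stress, which suggests this construct is used to examine how a protein lacking the cytosolic domains behaves in that context, although the record does not describe the specific experiments.
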