Addgene plasmid #185685: pPW3763 : CMVd3-HsIRE1dLKR-HaloTag
Purpose: Low-level transient expression of HsIRE1 lacking the linker, kinase, and RNase domains, with a C-terminal HaloTag.
Depositing lab: Peter Walter. Depositing organization: University of California, San Francisco (UCSF). Publication: Endoplasmic reticulum stress activates human IRE1alpha through reversible assembly of inactive dimers into small oligomers. Belyy V, Zuazo-Gaztelu I, Alamban A, Ashkenazi A, Walter P. Elife. 2022 Jun 22;11:e74342. doi: 10.7554/eLife.74342. PubMed 35730415.
Backbone
  Vector backbone: pCMVd3
  Vector type: Mammalian Expression
Growth in bacteria
  Bacterial resistance: Kanamycin, 50 μg/mL
  Growth temperature: 37°C
  Growth strain: DH5alpha
  Copy number: High Copy
Gene/Insert
  Gene/Insert name: ERN1 (alt name: IRE1alpha(deltaLKR)-HaloTag)
  Species: H. sapiens (human), Synthetic
  Mutation: Deletion of linker, kinase, and Rnase domains
  Entrez Gene: ERN1 (a.k.a. IRE1, IRE1P, IRE1a, hIRE1p)
  Tag / fusion protein: HaloTag (C terminal on insert)
  Cloning method: Gibson Cloning
Terms and licenses: Academic/Nonprofit Terms; Industry Terms: Not Available to Industry
How to cite: pPW3763 : CMVd3-HsIRE1dLKR-HaloTag was a gift from Peter Walter (Addgene plasmid # 185685 ; http://n2t.net/addgene:185685 ; RRID:Addgene_185685)
